>Addgene plasmid #233670 | CT612 | addgene full sequence | sequence record 465009 | Addgene NGS Result
TTGCCCGGCGTCAATACGGGATAATACCGCGCCACATAGCAGAACTTTAAAAGTGCTCATCATTGGAAAA
CGTTCTTCGGGGCGAAAACTCTCAAGGATCTTACCGCTGTTGAGATCCAGTTCGATGTAACCCACTCGTG
CACCCAACTGATCTTCAGCATCTTTTACTTTCACCAGCGTTTCTGGGTGAGCAAAAACAGGAAGGCAAAA
TGCCGCAAAAAAGGGAATAAGGGCGACACGGAAATGTTGAATACTCATACTCTTCCTTTTTCAATATTAT
TGAAGCATTTATCAGGGTTATTGTCTCATGAGCGGATACATATTTGAATGTATTTAGAAAAATAAACAAA
TAGGGGTTCCGCGCACATTTCCCCGAAAAGTGCCACCTGGGTCGACATTGATTATTGACTAGTTATTAAT
AGTAATCAATTACGGGGTCATTAGTTCATAGCCCATATATGGAGTTCCGCGTTACATAACTTACGGTAAA
TGGCCCGCCTGGCTGACCGCCCAACGACCCCCGCCCATTGACGTCAATAATGACGTATGTTCCCATAGTA
ACGCCAATAGGGACTTTCCATTGACGTCAATGGGTGGAGTATTTACGGTAAACTGCCCACTTGGCAGTAC
ATCAAGTGTATCATATGCCAAGTACGCCCCCTATTGACGTCAATGACGGTAAATGGCCCGCCTGGCATTA
TGCCCAGTACATGACCTTATGGGACTTTCCTACTTGGCAGTACATCTACGTATTAGTCATCGCTATTACC
ATGGTCGAGGTGAGCCCCACGTTCTGCTTCACTCTCCCCATCTCCCCCCCCTCCCCACCCCCAATTTTGT
ATTTATTTATTTTTTAATTATTTTGTGCAGCGATGGGGGCGGGGGGGGGGGGGGGGCGCGCGCCAGGCGG
GGCGGGGCGGGGCGAGGGGCGGGGCGGGGCGAGGCGGAGAGGTGCGGCGGCAGCCAATCAGAGCGGCGCG
CTCCGAAAGTTTCCTTTTATGGCGAGGCGGCGGCGGCGGCGGCCCTATAAAAAGCGAAGCGCGCGGCGGG
CGGGAGTCGCTGCGCGCTGCCTTCGCCCCGTGCCCCGCTCCGCCGCCGCCTCGCGCCGCCCGCCCCGGCT
CTGACTGACCGCGTTACTCCCACAGGTGAGCGGGCGGGACGGCCCTTCTCCTCCGGGCTGTAATTAGCGC
TTGGTTTAATGACGGCTTGTTTCTTTTCTGTGGCTGCGTGAAAGCCTTGAGGGGCTCCGGGAGGGCCCTT
TGTGCGGGGGGAGCGGCTCGGGGGGTGCGTGCGTGTGTGTGTGCGTGGGGAGCGCCGCGTGCGGCTCCGC
GCTGCCCGGCGGCTGTGAGCGCTGCGGGCGCGGCGCGGGGCTTTGTGCGCTCCGCAGTGTGCGCGAGGGG
AGCGCGGCCGGGGGCGGTGCCCCGCGGTGCGGGGGGGGCTGCGAGGGGAACAAAGGCTGCGTGCGGGGTG
TGTGCGTGGGGGGGTGAGCAGGGGGTGTGGGCGCGTCGGTCGGGCTGCAACCCCCCCTGCACCCCCCTCC
CCGAGTTGCTGAGCACGGCCCGGCTTCGGGTGCGGGGCTCCGTACGGGGCGTGGCGCGGGGCTCGCCGTG
CCGGGCGGGGGGTGGCGGCAGGTGGGGGTGCCGGGCGGGGCGGGGCCGCCTCGGGCCGGGGAGGGCTCGG
GGGAGGGGCGCGGCGGCCCCCGGAGCGCCGGCGGCTGTCGAGGCGCGGCGAGCCGCAGCCATTGCCTTTT
ATGGTAATCGTGCGAGAGGGCGCAGGGACTTCCTTTGTCCCAAATCTGTGCGGAGCCGAAATCTGGGAGG
CGCCGCCGCACCCCCTCTAGCGGGCGCGGGGCGAAGCGGTGCGGCGCCGGCAGGAAGGAAATGGGCGGGG
AGGGCCTTCGTGCGTCGCCGCGCCGCCGTCCCCTTCTCCCTCTCCAGCCTCGGGGCTGTCCGCGGGGGGA
CGGCTGCCTTCGGGGGGGACGGGGCAGGGCGGGGTTCGGCTTCTGGCGTGTGACCGGCGGCTCTAGAGCC
TCTGCTAACCATGTTCATGCCTTCTTCTTTTTCCTACAGCTCCTGGGCAACGTGCTGGTTATTGTGCTGT
CTCATCATTTTGGCAAAGAATTGATTAATTCGAGCGAAGGCGCGCCCATTACTCGCATCCATTCTCAGGC
TGTCTCGTCTCGTCTCGCACGCGTGCCGCCACCATGCCCGAGGTGGAGGTCGACAACAACAACGAGAAGC
CCAGCGAGATCAACAGCTTCCACCACATGATTATCAGCAGCAGCAAGAACGTGCTGAAGATGGAGGAGGT
GGAGGTGTCCAAGAAGAGGAAGTTCCAGACCGACCAGAGCGACGAGCTGAGCTTATTACCTTTATCCAAA
CACACATGCTTTGCCAACGTGGCTTGTAGCGAGAACACCAACGGCAACAGCGAGATCGATACCGAGTACA
GCATGTCCAGCTACGTGAACTCCACCACCTCCATGGAGTGCAACAACGACATCGAGATGAAGGAAGAATC
CAGCGGCAGCTGCGGAGAGGACAAGATGATCAGCTTCGAGTCCCATTTAGACTATATCTACGGCACCCAG
AATCTGGAGGACTTCTCCGAGAAGGTGATCGAGAACATTCTGTACCTCGACGAGCAAGAAGAGGAGGAGG
AGGACGCCAAGGGCTGTAGCAGCAACGCTGCCAAGTTCGTGCTGTCCTCTGGTCGTTGGACCGTGAACCA
AGATGATAGCACTTTACACGAAACCAAGAAGCCCACCATCGACCAAGAATTCGAGCAGTACTTTAGCACT
TTAATGCTGTCCGGAGGGTCTGGCTCCGGATCAAGTGGTGGCAGCGGTACCGCCACCTCCCAACTGTCCA
CCCGGGCCCTGGAAGGGATCTTTGAGGCCACCCACCGCCTGATCTATGGTGCCAAGGATGACTCTGGGCA
GAGATACCTGGCCTGGTCTGGCCACTCTGCCAGAGTGGGTGCTGCCAGGGACATGGCCAGGGCTGGTGTG
TCCATCCCTGAAATCATGCAGGCTGGTGGCTGGACCAATGTGAACATTGTGATGAACTACATCAGAAACC
TGGACTCTGAGACTGGGGCCATGGTGAGGCTGCTCGAGGATGGGGACCCCAAGAAAAAGCGGAAGGTGTG
AGAATTCCTGTGCCTTCTAGTTGCCAGCCATCTGTTGTTTGCCCCTCCCCCGTGCCTTCCTTGACCCTGG
AAGGTGCCACTCCCACTGTCCTTTCCTAATAAAATGAGGAAATTGCATCGCATTGTCTGAGTAGGTGTCA
TTCTATTCTGGGGGGTGGGGTGGGGCAGGACAGCAAGGGGGAGGATTGGGAAGACAATAGCAGGCATGCT
GGGGATGCGGTGGGCTCTATGGCTTCTGAGGCGGAAAGAACCAGCTGGGGCTCTAGGGGGTATCCCCACG
CGCCCTGTAGCGTGTACCGCTGGGAGTTCGTAGACGGAAACAAACGCAGAATCCAAGCGCGGCCGCCCAG
GATACATAGATTACCACAACTCCGAGCCCTTCCACCGCTAGCGCACTCCTCAGGTGCAGGCTGCCTATCA
GAAGGTGGTGGCTGGTGTGGCCAATGCCCTGGCTCACAAATACCACTGAGATCTTTTTCCCTCTGCCAAA
AATTATGGGGACATCATGAAGCCCCTTGAGCATCTGACTTCTGGCTAATAAAGGAAATTTATTTTCATTG
CAATAGTGTGTTGGAATTTTTTGTGTCTCTCACTCGGAAGGACATATGGGAGGGCAAATCATTTAAAACA
TCAGAATGAGTATTTGGTTTAGAGTTTGGCAACATATGCCCATATGCTGGCTGCCATGAACAAAGGTTGG
CTATAAAGAGGTCATCAGTATATGAAACAGCCCCCTGCTGTCCATTCCTTATTCCATAGAAAAGCCTTGA
CTTGAGGTTAGATTTTTTTTATATTTTGTTTTGTGTTATTTTTTTCTTTAACATCCCTAAAATTTTCCTT
ACATGTTTTACTAGCCAGATTTTTCCTCCTCTCCTGACTACTCCCAGTCATAGCTGTCCCTCTTCTCTTA
TGGAGATCCCTCGACCTGCAGCCCAAGCTTGGCGTAATCATGGTCATAGCTGTTTCCTGTGTGAAATTGT
TATCCGCTCACAATTCCACACAACATACGAGCCGGAAGCATAAAGTGTAAAGCCTGGGGTGCCTAATGAG
TGAGCTAACTCACATTAATTGCGTTGCGCTCACTGCCCGCTTTCCAGTCGGGAAACCTGTCGTGCCAGCG
GATCCGCATCTCAATTAGTCAGCAACCATAGTCCCGCCCCTAACTCCGCCCAGTTCCGCCCATTCTCCGC
CCCATGGCTGACTAATTTTTTTTATTTATGCAGAGGCCGAGGCCGCCTCGGCCTCTGAGCTATTCCAGAA
GTAGTGAGGAGGCTTTTTTGGAGGCCTAGGCTTTTGCAAAAAGCTAACTTGTTTATTGCAGCTTATAATG
GTTACAAATAAAGCAATAGCATCACAAATTTCACAAATAAAGCATTTTTTTCACTGCATTCTAGTTGTGG
TTTGTCCAAACTCATCAATGTATCTTATCATGTCTGGATCCGCTGCATTAATGAATCGGCCAACGCGCGG
GGAGAGGCGGTTTGCGTATTGGGCGCTCTTCCGCTTCCTCGCTCACTGACTCGCTGCGCTCGGTCGTTCG
GCTGCGGCGAGCGGTATCAGCTCACTCAAAGGCGGTAATACGGTTATCCACAGAATCAGGGGATAACGCA
GGAAAGAACATGTGAGCAAAAGGCCAGCAAAAGGCCAGGAACCGTAAAAAGGCCGCGTTGCTGGCGTTTT
TCCATAGGCTCCGCCCCCCTGACGAGCATCACAAAAATCGACGCTCAAGTCAGAGGTGGCGAAACCCGAC
AGGACTATAAAGATACCAGGCGTTTCCCCCTGGAAGCTCCCTCGTGCGCTCTCCTGTTCCGACCCTGCCG
CTTACCGGATACCTGTCCGCCTTTCTCCCTTCGGGAAGCGTGGCGCTTTCTCATAGCTCACGCTGTAGGT
ATCTCAGTTCGGTGTAGGTCGTTCGCTCCAAGCTGGGCTGTGTGCACGAACCCCCCGTTCAGCCCGACCG
CTGCGCCTTATCCGGTAACTATCGTCTTGAGTCCAACCCGGTAAGACACGACTTATCGCCACTGGCAGCA
GCCACTGGTAACAGGATTAGCAGAGCGAGGTATGTAGGCGGTGCTACAGAGTTCTTGAAGTGGTGGCCTA
ACTACGGCTACACTAGAAGAACAGTATTTGGTATCTGCGCTCTGCTGAAGCCAGTTACCTTCGGAAAAAG
AGTTGGTAGCTCTTGATCCGGCAAACAAACCACCGCTGGTAGCGGTGGTTTTTTTGTTTGCAAGCAGCAG
ATTACGCGCAGAAAAAAAGGATCTCAAGAAGATCCTTTGATCTTTTCTACGGGGTCTGACGCTCAGTGGA
ACGAAAACTCACGTTAAGGGATTTTGGTCATGAGATTATCAAAAAGGATCTTCACCTAGATCCTTTTAAA
TTAAAAATGAAGTTTTAAATCAATCTAAAGTATATATGAGTAAACTTGGTCTGACAGTTACCAATGCTTA
ATCAGTGAGGCACCTATCTCAGCGATCTGTCTATTTCGTTCATCCATAGTTGCCTGACTCCCCGTCGTGT
AGATAACTACGATACGGGAGGGCTTACCATCTGGCCCCAGTGCTGCAATGATACCGCGAGACCCACGCTC
ACCGGCTCCAGATTTATCAGCAATAAACCAGCCAGCCGGAAGGGCCGAGCGCAGAAGTGGTCCTGCAACT
TTATCCGCCTCCATCCAGTCTATTAATTGTTGCCGGGAAGCTAGAGTAAGTAGTTCGCCAGTTAATAGTT
TGCGCAACGTTGTTGCCATTGCTACAGGCATCGTGGTGTCACGCTCGTCGTTTGGTATGGCTTCATTCAG
CTCCGGTTCCCAACGATCAAGGCGAGTTACATGATCCCCCATGTTGTGCAAAAAAGCGGTTAGCTCCTTC
GGTCCTCCGATCGTTGTCAGAAGTAAGTTGGCCGCAGTGTTATCACTCATGGTTATGGCAGCACTGCATA
ATTCTCTTACTGTCATGCCATCCGTAAGATGCTTTTCTGTGACTGGTGAGTACTCAACCAAGTCATTCTG
AGAATAGTGTATGCGGCGACCGAGTTGCTC
Features (pLannotate 1.2.2; 20 found; start..end, strand, type, name):
    259..363     -  promoter       AmpR promoter: bla
    394..773     +  enhancer       CMV enhancer: human cytomegalovirus immediate early enhancer
    775..1052    +  promoter       chicken β-actin promoter: No description available
   1053..2069    +  intron         chimeric intron: chimera between introns from chicken β-actin and rabbit β-globin
   2204..2809    +  CDS            FHY1: FHY1_ARATH - Also known as PAT3 From Arabidopsis thaliana (Mouse-ear cress).
   2849..3127    +  CDS            cre (fragment): RECR_BPP1 - Experimental evidence at protein level: Swiss-Prot protein existence level 1. Catalyzes site-specific recombination between two 34-base- pair LOXP sites. Its role is to maintain the phage genome as a monomeric unit-copy plasmid in the lysogenic state. From Escherichia phage P1 (Bacteriophage P1).
   3158..3382    +  polyA_signal   bGH poly(A) signal: bovine growth hormone polyadenylation signal
   3386..3407    +  promoter       SV40 promoter (fragment): SV40 enhancer and early promoter
   3545..3616    +  CDS            HBB (fragment): HBB_PONPY - Experimental evidence at transcript level: Swiss-Prot protein existence level 2. Involved in oxygen transport from the lung to the various peripheral tissues. From Pongo pygmaeus (Bornean orangutan).
   3687..3742    +  polyA_signal   β-globin poly(A) signal: rabbit β-globin polyadenylation signal (Gil and Proudfoot, 1987)
   4127..4143    -  protein_bind   lac operator: The lac repressor binds to the lac operator to inhibit transcription in E. coli. This inhibition can be relieved by adding lactose or isopropyl-β-D-thiogalactopyranoside (IPTG). lac repressor encoded by lacI
   4151..4181    -  promoter       lac promoter: promoter for the E. coli lac operon
   4196..4217    -  protein_bind   CAP binding site: CAP binding activates transcription in the presence of cAMP. E. coli catabolite activator protein
   4230..4269    -  CDS            lacI (fragment): lac repressor; lacI; The lac repressor binds to the lac operator to inhibit transcription in E. coli. This inhibition can be relieved by adding lactose or isopropyl-β-D-thiogalactopyranoside (IPTG).
   4276..4298    +  promoter       SV40 promoter (fragment): SV40 enhancer and early promoter
   4302..4436    +  rep_origin     SV40 ori: SV40 origin of replication
   4456..4590    +  polyA_signal   SV40 poly(A) signal: SV40 polyadenylation signal
   4592..4646    -  CDS            lacI (fragment): lac repressor; lacI; The lac repressor binds to the lac operator to inhibit transcription in E. coli. This inhibition can be relieved by adding lactose or isopropyl-β-D-thiogalactopyranoside (IPTG).
   4829..5417    -  rep_origin     ori: high-copy-number ColE1/pMB1/pBR322/pUC origin of replication
   5588..258     -  CDS            AmpR (across the origin): β-lactamase; bla; confers resistance to ampicillin, carbenicillin, and related antibiotics
