[The description below was written by a language model from this plasmid's Addgene catalogue record and pLannotate feature annotations shown in this document.]
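Description:
CT612 is a 6,190 nt mammalian expression plasmid encoding one half of a red light-inducible split Cre recombinase. The backbone is recorded as unknown. The annotated features resemble a pCAG-type vector: it is propagated in E. coli through a high-copy ColE1/pUC-type origin and selected with ampicillin via the β-lactamase gene and its bla promoter. An SV40 origin of replication, an SV40 poly(A) signal, and remnants of lac regulatory elements and lacI are also present as backbone sequence.

Expression is driven by a CAG-style arrangement: the CMV immediate-early enhancer, the chicken β-actin promoter and a chimeric chicken β-actin/rabbit β-globin intron, which together give strong constitutive transcription in mammalian cells. Downstream lies an open reading frame annotated as Arabidopsis thaliana FHY1, followed after a short gap by a small C-terminal fragment of bacteriophage P1 Cre. The insert name suggests this fragment results from a split around residue 252. In the sequence FHY1 precedes the Cre fragment, although the name lists them the other way round. The catalogue gives the insert species as human, whereas the annotated parts are of plant and phage origin. The cassette ends at a bovine growth hormone poly(A) signal, with residual β-globin sequence and a rabbit β-globin poly(A) signal further downstream.

FHY1 is a plant protein that binds phytochrome A in its red light-activated form. The construct is therefore presumably co-expressed with a complementary N-terminal Cre fragment fused to a phytochrome partner, which this record does not describe. Illumination would then reconstitute recombinase activity at loxP sites. The associated work uses such light-inducible recombinases, in multiplex, to control cell fate, Boolean logic and patterning in mammalian cells.
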