Addgene plasmid #233670: CT612
Purpose: Red light-inducible Cre-C; Cre-252C-FHY1
Depositing lab: Wilson Wong. Depositing organization: Boston University Main Campus. Publication: Multiplexing light-inducible recombinases to control cell fate, Boolean logic, and cell patterning in mammalian cells. Tous C, Kinstlinger IS, Rice MEL, Deng J, Wong WW. Sci Adv. 2025 May 9;11(19):eadt1971. doi: 10.1126/sciadv.adt1971. Epub 2025 May 9. PubMed 40344052.
Backbone
  Vector backbone: Unknown
  Vector type: Mammalian Expression
Growth in bacteria
  Bacterial resistance: Ampicillin, 100 μg/mL
  Growth temperature: 37°C
  Growth strain: DH5alpha
  Copy number: High Copy
Gene/Insert
  Gene/Insert name: Cre-252C-FHY1
  Species: H. sapiens (human)
  Mutation: None
  Cloning method: Gibson Cloning
Terms and licenses: Academic/Nonprofit Terms; Industry Terms: Not Available to Industry
How to cite: CT612 was a gift from Wilson Wong (Addgene plasmid # 233670 ; http://n2t.net/addgene:233670 ; RRID:Addgene_233670)
